Addgene plasmid #34553: B23(NPM)
Depositing lab: Mary Dasso. Publication: Nucleolar protein B23/nucleophosmin regulates the vertebrate SUMO pathway through SENP3 and SENP5 proteases. Yun C, Wang Y, Mukhopadhyay D, Backlund P, Kolli N, Yergey A, Wilkinson KD, Dasso M. J Cell Biol. 2008 Nov 17;183(4):589-95. 10.1083/jcb.200807185 PubMed 19015314.
Backbone
  Vector backbone: pCMV-DsRed-Express
  Backbone manufacturer: Invitrogen
  Backbone size w/o insert (bp): 4600
  Vector type: Mammalian Expression
Growth in bacteria
  Bacterial resistance: Kanamycin, 50 μg/mL
  Growth temperature: 37°C
  Growth strain: DH5alpha
  Copy number: High Copy
Gene/Insert
  Gene/Insert name: B23/nucleophosmin
  Species: H. sapiens (human)
  Insert size (bp): 800
  Entrez Gene: NPM1 (a.k.a. B23, NPM)
  Promoter: CMV
  Tag / fusion protein: DsRed (C terminal on backbone)
  Cloning method: Restriction Enzyme; 5′ cloning site XhoI (unknown if destroyed); 3′ cloning site HindIII (unknown if destroyed)
  Sequencing primers: 5′ CMV-Fwd; 3′ dsRed-N
Terms and licenses: Academic/Nonprofit Terms; Industry Terms: Not Available to Industry
Depositor comments: Addgene quality control sequencing found an A123V point mutation, which, according to the depositing lab, should not alter the plasmid's function.
How to cite: B23(NPM) was a gift from Mary Dasso (Addgene plasmid # 34553 ; http://n2t.net/addgene:34553 ; RRID:Addgene_34553)
