[The description below was written by a language model from this plasmid's Addgene catalogue record and pLannotate feature annotations shown in this document.]
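Description:
B23(NPM) is a mammalian expression plasmid built on the pCMV-DsRed-Express backbone that produces human nucleophosmin (NPM1, also called B23 or NPM) fused at its C terminus to a DsRed red fluorescent protein. The roughly 800 bp NPM1 coding sequence was inserted between XhoI and HindIII sites of the multiple cloning site, downstream of the human cytomegalovirus immediate-early enhancer and promoter, and in the sequenced record of about 5.5 kb it is followed, across a short stretch of residual polylinker, by the fluorescent protein reading frame and an SV40 polyadenylation signal. The automated annotation labels the fluorescent protein as DsRed2, whereas the backbone name implies DsRed-Express; these are closely related tetrameric variants, and the record does not resolve which one is present. Repository sequencing found an A123V substitution, which the depositing lab considers unlikely to affect function.

The plasmid is propagated in E. coli at high copy number from a ColE1/pUC-type origin and also carries an f1 origin for single-stranded DNA production. A single Tn5 aminoglycoside phosphotransferase gene provides selection in both hosts: a bacterial bla-type promoter drives it for kanamycin resistance in bacteria, while the adjacent SV40 enhancer/early promoter and an HSV TK polyadenylation signal allow G418 selection of stably transfected mammalian cells. The short large T antigen, ble and bGH poly(A) fragments in the feature table appear to be backbone remnants rather than functional elements.

Nucleophosmin is an abundant nucleolar protein involved in ribosome biogenesis and chaperone functions. This fusion allows red fluorescent visualisation of its localisation in transfected cells. The associated study examined how B23/nucleophosmin regulates the vertebrate SUMO pathway through the SENP3 and SENP5 proteases.
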