Features (pLannotate 1.2.2; 16 found; start..end, strand, type, name):
     55..358     +  enhancer       CMV enhancer: human cytomegalovirus immediate early enhancer
    359..562     +  promoter       CMV promoter: human cytomegalovirus (CMV) immediate early promoter
    585..612     +  misc_feature   MCS (fragment): multiple cloning site
    613..1407    +  CDS            NPM1 (fragment): NPM_HUMAN - Also known as NPM. Experimental evidence at protein level: Swiss-Prot protein existence level 1. Involved in diverse cellular processes such as ribosome biogenesis, centrosome duplication, protein chaperoning, histone assembly, cell proliferation, and regulation of tumor suppressors p53/TP53 and ARF. Binds ribosome presumably to drive ribosome nuclear export. Associated with nucleolar ribonucleoprotein structures and bind single-stranded nucleic acids. Acts as a chaperonin for the core histones H3, H2B and H4. Stimulates APEX1 endonuclease activity on apurinic/apyrimidinic (AP) dou
   1408..1451    +  misc_feature   MCS (fragment): multiple cloning site
   1465..2142    +  CDS            DsRed2: improved tetrameric variant of DsRed fluorescent protein mammalian codon-optimized
   2157..2240    +  CDS            large T antigen (fragment): large T antigen from SV40 (simian virus 40)
   2263..2384    +  polyA_signal   SV40 poly(A) signal: SV40 polyadenylation signal
   2418..2846    -  rep_origin     f1 ori (sequence partly withheld): f1 bacteriophage origin of replication; arrow indicates direction of (+) strand synthesis
   2873..2977    +  promoter       AmpR promoter: bla
   2979..3336    +  promoter       SV40 promoter: SV40 enhancer and early promoter
   3371..4165    +  CDS            NeoR/KanR: aminoglycoside phosphotransferase from Tn5; aph(3')-II (or nptII); confers resistance to neomycin, kanamycin, and G418 (Geneticin®)
   4186..4338    +  CDS            ble (fragment): BLE_KLEPN - Experimental evidence at protein level: Swiss-Prot protein existence level 1. Binding protein with a strong affinity to the bleomycin family of antibiotics. Binds to CL990; an antimitotic-antibiotic compound. From Klebsiella pneumoniae.
   4397..4444    +  polyA_signal   HSV TK poly(A) signal: herpes simplex virus thymidine kinase polyadenylation signal (Cole and Stacy, 1985)
   4535..4551    -  polyA_signal   bGH poly(A) signal (fragment): bovine growth hormone polyadenylation signal
   4773..5361    +  rep_origin     ori: high-copy-number ColE1/pMB1/pBR322/pUC origin of replication
>Addgene plasmid #34553 | B23(NPM) | addgene full sequence | sequence record 256975 | Addgene NGS Result
TTAATAGTAATCAATTACGGGGTCATTAGTTCATAGCCCATATATGGAGTTCCGCGTTACATAACTTACG
GTAAATGGCCCGCCTGGCTGACCGCCCAACGACCCCCGCCCATTGACGTCAATAATGACGTATGTTCCCA
TAGTAACGCCAATAGGGACTTTCCATTGACGTCAATGGGTGGAGTATTTACGGTAAACTGCCCACTTGGC
AGTACATCAAGTGTATCATATGCCAAGTACGCCCCCTATTGACGTCAATGACGGTAAATGGCCCGCCTGG
CATTATGCCCAGTACATGACCTTATGGGACTTTCCTACTTGGCAGTACATCTACGTATTAGTCATCGCTA
TTACCATGGTGATGCGGTTTTGGCAGTACATCAATGGGCGTGGATAGCGGTTTGACTCACGGGGATTTCC
AAGTCTCCACCCCATTGACGTCAATGGGAGTTTGTTTTGGCACCAAAATCAACGGGACTTTCCAAAATGT
CGTAACAACTCCGCCCCATTGACGCAAATGGGCGGTAGGCGTGTACGGTGGGAGGTCTATATAAGCAGAG
CTGGTTTAGTGAACCGTCAGATCCGCTAGCGCTACCGGACTCAGATCTCGAGATGGAAGATTCGATGGAC
ATGGACATGAGCCCCCTGAGGCCCCAGAACTATCTTTTCGGTTGTGAACTAAAGGCCGACAAAGATTATC
ACTTTAAGGTGGATAATGATGAAAATGAGCACCAGTTATCTTTAAGAACGGTCAGTTTAGGGGCTGGTGC
AAAGGATGAGTTGCACATTGTTGAAGCAGAGGCAATGAATTACGAAGGCAGTCCAATTAAAGTAACACTG
GCAACTTTGAAAATGTCTGTACAGCCAACGGTTTCCCTTGGGGGCTTTGAAATAACACCACCAGTGGTCT
TAAGGTTGAAGTGTGGTTCAGGGCCAGTGCATATTAGTGGACAGCACTTAGTAGCTGTGGAGGAAGATGT
AGAGTCAGAAGATGAAGAGGAGGAGGATGTGAAACTCTTAAGTATATCTGGAAAGCGGTCTGCCCCTGGA
GGTGGTAGCAAGGTTCCACAGAAAAAAGTAAAACTTGCTGCTGATGAAGATGATGACGATGATGATGAAG
AGGATGATGATGAAGATGATGATGATGATGATTTTGATGATGAGGAAGCTGAAGAAAAAGCGCCAGTGAA
GAAAGGACAAGAATCCTTCAAGAAACAGGAAAAAACTCCTAAAACACCAAAAGGACCTAGTTCTGTAGAA
GACATTAAAGCAAAAATGCAAGCAAGTATAGAAAAAGGTGGTTCTCTTCCCAAAGTGGAAGCCAAATTCA
TCAATTATGTGAAGAATTGCTTCCGGATGACTGACCAAGAGGCTATTCAAGATCTCTGGCAGTGGAGGAA
GTCTCTTAAGCTTCGAATTCTGCAGTCGACGGTACCGCGGGCCCGGGATCCACCGGTCGCCACCATGGCC
TCCTCCGAGAACGTCATCACCGAGTTCATGCGCTTCAAGGTGCGCATGGAGGGCACCGTGAACGGCCACG
AGTTCGAGATCGAGGGCGAGGGCGAGGGCCGCCCCTACGAGGGCCACAACACCGTGAAGCTGAAGGTGAC
CAAGGGCGGCCCCCTGCCCTTCGCCTGGGACATCCTGTCCCCCCAGTTCCAGTACGGCTCCAAGGTGTAC
GTGAAGCACCCCGCCGACATCCCCGACTACAAGAAGCTGTCCTTCCCCGAGGGCTTCAAGTGGGAGCGCG
TGATGAACTTCGAGGACGGCGGCGTGGCGACCGTGACCCAGGACTCCTCCCTGCAGGACGGCTGCTTCAT
CTACAAGGTGAAGTTCATCGGCGTGAACTTCCCCTCCGACGGCCCCGTGATGCAGAAGAAGACCATGGGC
TGGGAGGCCTCCACCGAGCGCCTGTACCCCCGCGACGGCGTGCTGAAGGGCGAGACCCACAAGGCCCTGA
AGCTGAAGGACGGCGGCCACTACCTGGTGGAGTTCAAGTCCATCTACATGGCCAAGAAGCCCGTGCAGCT
GCCCGGCTACTACTACGTGGACGCCAAGCTGGACATCACCTCCCACAACGAGGACTACACCATCGTGGAG
CAGTACGAGCGCACCGAGGGCCGCCACCACCTGTTCCTGTAGCGGCCGCGACTCTAGATCATAATCAGCC
ATACCACATTTGTAGAGGTTTTACTTGCTTTAAAAAACCTCCCACACCTCCCCCTGAACCTGAAACATAA
AATGAATGCAATTGTTGTTGTTAACTTGTTTATTGCAGCTTATAATGGTTACAAATAAAGCAATAGCATC
ACAAATTTCACAAATAAAGCATTTTTTTCACTGCATTCTAGTTGTGGTTTGTCCAAACTCATCAATGTAT
CTTAAGGCGTAAATTGTAAGCGTTAATATTTTGTTAAAATTCGCGTTAAATTTTTGTTAAATCAGCTCAT
TTTTTAACCAATAGGCCGAAATCGGCAAAATCCCTTATAAATCAAAAGAATAGACCGAGATAGGGT
[37 nt withheld, positions 2517-2553]
AAAGAACGTGGACTCCAACGTCAAAGG
[49 nt withheld, positions 2581-2629]
T
[91 nt withheld, positions 2631-2721]
G
[124 nt withheld, positions 2723-2846]
CAGGTGGCACTTTTCGGGGAAATGTGCGCGGAACCCCTATTTGTTTATTTTTCTAAATACATTCAAATAT
GTATCCGCTCATGAGACAATAACCCTGATAAATGCTTCAATAATATTGAAAAAGGAAGAGTCCTGAGGCG
GAAAGAACCAGCTGTGGAATGTGTGTCAGTTAGGGTGTGGAAAGTCCCCAGGCTCCCCAGCAGGCAGAAG
TATGCAAAGCATGCATCTCAATTAGTCAGCAACCAGGTGTGGAAAGTCCCCAGGCTCCCCAGCAGGCAGA
AGTATGCAAAGCATGCATCTCAATTAGTCAGCAACCATAGTCCCGCCCCTAACTCCGCCCATCCCGCCCC
TAACTCCGCCCAGTTCCGCCCATTCTCCGCCCCATGGCTGACTAATTTTTTTTATTTATGCAGAGGCCGA
GGCCGCCTCGGCCTCTGAGCTATTCCAGAAGTAGTGAGGAGGCTTTTTTGGAGGCCTAGGCTTTTGCAAA
GATCGATCAAGAGACAGGATGAGGATCGTTTCGCATGATTGAACAAGATGGATTGCACGCAGGTTCTCCG
GCCGCTTGGGTGGAGAGGCTATTCGGCTATGACTGGGCACAACAGACAATCGGCTGCTCTGATGCCGCCG
TGTTCCGGCTGTCAGCGCAGGGGCGCCCGGTTCTTTTTGTCAAGACCGACCTGTCCGGTGCCCTGAATGA
ACTGCAAGACGAGGCAGCGCGGCTATCGTGGCTGGCCACGACGGGCGTTCCTTGCGCAGCTGTGCTCGAC
GTTGTCACTGAAGCGGGAAGGGACTGGCTGCTATTGGGCGAAGTGCCGGGGCAGGATCTCCTGTCATCTC
ACCTTGCTCCTGCCGAGAAAGTATCCATCATGGCTGATGCAATGCGGCGGCTGCATACGCTTGATCCGGC
TACCTGCCCATTCGACCACCAAGCGAAACATCGCATCGAGCGAGCACGTACTCGGATGGAAGCCGGTCTT
GTCGATCAGGATGATCTGGACGAAGAGCATCAGGGGCTCGCGCCAGCCGAACTGTTCGCCAGGCTCAAGG
CGAGCATGCCCGACGGCGAGGATCTCGTCGTGACCCATGGCGATGCCTGCTTGCCGAATATCATGGTGGA
AAATGGCCGCTTTTCTGGATTCATCGACTGTGGCCGGCTGGGTGTGGCGGACCGCTATCAGGACATAGCG
TTGGCTACCCGTGATATTGCTGAAGAGCTTGGCGGCGAATGGGCTGACCGCTTCCTCGTGCTTTACGGTA
TCGCCGCTCCCGATTCGCAGCGCATCGCCTTCTATCGCCTTCTTGACGAGTTCTTCTGAGCGGGACTCTG
GGGTTCGAAATGACCGACCAAGCGACGCCCAACCTGCCATCACGAGATTTCGATTCCACCGCCGCCTTCT
ATGAAAGGTTGGGCTTCGGAATCGTTTTCCGGGACGCCGGCTGGATGATCCTCCAGCGCGGGGATCTCAT
GCTGGAGTTCTTCGCCCACCCTAGGGGGAGGCTAACTGAAACACGGAAGGAGACAATACCGGAAGGAACC
CGCGCTATGACGGCAATAAAAAGACAGAATAAAACGCACGGTGTTGGGTCGTTTGTTCATAAACGCGGGG
TTCGGTCCCAGGGCTGGCACTCTGTCGATACCCCACCGAGACCCCATTGGGGCCAATACGCCCGCGTTTC
TTCCTTTTCCCCACCCCACCCCCCAAGTTCGGGTGAAGGCCCAGGGCTCGCAGCCAACGTCGGGGCGGCA
GGCCCTGCCATAGCCTCAGGTTACTCATATATACTTTAGATTGATTTAAAACTTCATTTTTAATTTAAAA
GGATCTAGGTGAAGATCCTTTTTGATAATCTCATGACCAAAATCCCTTAACGTGAGTTTTCGTTCCACTG
AGCGTCAGACCCCGTAGAAAAGATCAAAGGATCTTCTTGAGATCCTTTTTTTCTGCGCGTAATCTGCTGC
TTGCAAACAAAAAAACCACCGCTACCAGCGGTGGTTTGTTTGCCGGATCAAGAGCTACCAACTCTTTTTC
CGAAGGTAACTGGCTTCAGCAGAGCGCAGATACCAAATACTGTTCTTCTAGTGTAGCCGTAGTTAGGCCA
CCACTTCAAGAACTCTGTAGCACCGCCTACATACCTCGCTCTGCTAATCCTGTTACCAGTGGCTGCTGCC
AGTGGCGATAAGTCGTGTCTTACCGGGTTGGACTCAAGACGATAGTTACCGGATAAGGCGCAGCGGTCGG
GCTGAACGGGGGGTTCGTGCACACAGCCCAGCTTGGAGCGAACGACCTACACCGAACTGAGATACCTACA
GCGTGAGCTATGAGAAAGCGCCACGCTTCCCGAAGGGAGAAAGGCGGACAGGTATCCGGTAAGCGGCAGG
GTCGGAACAGGAGAGCGCACGAGGGAGCTTCCAGGGGGAAACGCCTGGTATCTTTATAGTCCTGTCGGGT
TTCGCCACCTCTGACTTGAGCGTCGATTTTTGTGATGCTCGTCAGGGGGGCGGAGCCTATGGAAAAACGC
CAGCAACGCGGCCTTTTTACGGTTCCTGGCCTTTTGCTGGCCTTTTGCTCACATGTTCTTTCCTGCGTTA
TCCCCTGATTCTGTGGATAACCGTATTACCGCCATGCATTAGTTA
