>Addgene plasmid #34553 | B23(NPM) | addgene partial sequence | sequence record 41575 | DsRed1-N 5'-GTACTGGAACTGGGGGGACAG-3'
GGCCGCCCTGGTCACCTTCAGCTTCACGGTGTTGTGGCCCTCGTAGGGGCGGCCCTCGCCCTCGCCCTCG
ATCTCGAACTCGTGGCCGTTCACGGTGCCCTCCATGCGCACCTTGAAGCGCATGAACTCGGTGATGACGT
TCTCGGAGGAGGCCATGGTGGCGACCGGTGGATCCCGGGCCCGCGGTACCGTCGACTGCAGAATTCGAAG
CTTAAGAGACTTCCTCCACTGCCAGAGATCTTGAATAGCCTCTTGGTCAGTCATCCGGAAGCAATTCTTC
ACATAATTGATGAATTTGGCTTCCACTTTGGGAAGAGAACCACCTTTTTCTATACTTGCTTGCATTTTTG
CTTTAATGTCTTCTACAGAACTAGGTCCTTTTGGTGTTTTAGGAGTTTTTTCCTGTTTCTTGAAGGATTC
TTGTCCTTTCTTCACTGGCGCTTTTTCTTCAGCTTCCTCATCATCAAAATCATCATCATCATCATCTTCA
TCATCATCCTCTTCATCATCATCGTCATCATCTTCATCAGCAGCAAGTTTTACTTTTTTCTGTGGAACCT
TGCTACCACCTCCAGGGGCAGACCGCTTTCCAGATATACTTAAGAGTTTCACATCCTCCTCCTCTTCATC
TTCTGACTCTACATCTTCCTCCACAGCTACTAAGTGCTGTCCACTAATATGCACTGGCCCTGAACCACAC
TTCAA
